>Addgene plasmid #174982 | pMSR:MSMEG_1103:Dendra | addgene full sequence | sequence record 345597 | Addgene NGS Result
CGCCGCTCTGTGCGGAGACCTGGGCACCAGCCCCGCCGCCGCCAGGAGCATTGCCGTTCCCGCCAGAAAT
CTAGACGGTGACCACAACGCGCCCGCTTTGATCGGGGACGTCGAAATATTGGATCGTCGGCACCGTCACG
GCCGTGGGAGGCGGCACGATCCGCGACGTGATGATCGGCCGCATCCCCACGGTGCTGCGCAGTGAGCTCT
ACGCCATCCCGGCGTTGATCTGTGCGTTCGCACGCACAGGCCCGGTGTGAGAAGGGTCTCTGACGAGCGG
GAGAACTCCCTATCAGTGATAGAGTTTGTCCTCCCTATCAGTGATAGATAGGCTTAAGGAGTAATACGAC
TCACTATAGGGAGAAGGAGGCCATTAGACCAACGGCGTTCCGGCACTCGACGACATCCTGGAACGCCTGC
ATGTGGTGGCCCTGCCCATGCGGGTCAGGTTCCGCGGCATCACCGTGCGCGAACTCGCACTGATCGACGG
GCCCGCAGGCTGGGGCGAGTTCGGGGCGTTCGTCGAATACGAGCCGCCTGAGGCCGCGGCCTGGCTGTCC
TCGGCACTGGAAGCCGCGTATCGCCCCGCACCCGCCGCCCTCCGCGACCGCGTGCCGATCAATGCCACGG
TGCCCGCCGTGTCCGCCGAACGCGTACCCGAGGTGCTCGCGCGGTTCCCCGGTGCGCGCACCGCCAAGGT
CAAGGTCGCCGAACCCGGCCAGAGCCTGGCCGACGACGTCGCGCGGGTCAACGCCGTGCGCGAGTCGGTG
CCCGTCGTGCGTGTCGACGCCAACGGCGGGTGGAGCGTGGACGACGCCGTCGAAGCGGCTGCCGCGCTGA
CCGCCGACGGCGAGCTCGAATATCTCGAACAGCCCTGCGCCACAGTCGAAGAGCTCGCCGCACTGCGCGC
CCGGGTCGACGTGCCGATCGCGGCCGACGAATCGATCCGCAAGGCCGAGGATCCCCTGCGGGTGGTCCGC
GCGCATGCGGCCGACATCGCGGTGCTCAAGGTCGCGCCACTCGGTGGTGTGGCGCGCATGCTCGACATCG
CCGCACAGATCGACATCCCGATCGTGGTGTCGAGCGCACTCGATTCATCGGTGGGCATAGGCCGTGGCCT
GCTCGCCGCGGCCGCGCTACCCGAACTGCGGCACGCGTGCGGGCTGGGCACCGGCGGACTGTTCGTCGAC
GACGTCGCAGAACCCCGCGTTCCGGTCGACGGGTGCCTGGCCGTCGAACCCGCGGTGCCCGATCCGGCCC
GCTTGGCTGCGCTCGCCGCACCCGAACCGCGTCGGCAATGGTGGATCGACCGGGTGTGTGCCTGCCACGC
CCTGATCAAGCTTGGTGCGGCCGCGGGCAACACGCCTGGCATCAATCTGATCAAGGAGGACATGCGTGTC
AAGGTGCATATGGAGGGCAACGTGAACGGTCACGCCTTCGTGATCGAGGGGGAGGGTAAGGGTAAGCCTT
ACGAAGGGACCCAGACCGCCAACCTCACCGTCAAGGAGGGCGCCCCTCTCCCATTCTCGTACGATATCCT
CACTACCGCGGTGCATTACGGGAACCGCGTGTTCACCAAGTACCCCGAGGATATCCCTGACTACTTCAAG
CAGAGCTTCCCGGAGGGATACTCCTGGGAGCGGACGATGACCTTCGAAGACAAGGGTATCTGTACGATCC
GCAGCGACATCTCGCTGGAAGGGGACTGTTTCTTCCAGAACGTCCGTTTCAAGGGGACCAACTTTCCGCC
GAACGGCCCGGTCATGCAGAAGAAGACCCTCAAGTGGGAGCCGAGCACGGAGAAGCTGCACGTTCGGGAC
GGCCTCCTGGTCGGCAACATCAACATGGCGCTGCTGCTGGAAGGCGGCGGCCACTACCTATGCGACTTCA
AGACCACGTACAAAGCGAAGAAGGTCGTCCAGCTGCCCGACGCGCACTTCGTGGACCACCGCATCGAAAT
CCTGGGGAACGATTCGGACTACAACAAGGTCAAGTTGTACGAGCACGCTGTGGCACGCTATAGCCCGCTC
CCGTCGCAGGTCTGGTTCGAAGGCGGCGGCGGGGAGAACCTGTATTTCCAGGACTACAAGGACGACGACG
ACAAGTGATTTAAATAACCCCTTGGGGCCTCTAAACGGGTCTTGAGGGGTTTTTTGTTAACTAGCGTACG
ATCGAATTCCTGCAGCTCACGGTAACTGATGCCGTATTTGCAGTACCAGCGTACGGCCCACAGAATGATG
TCACGCTGAAAATGCCGGCCTTTGAATGGGTTCATGTGCAGCTCCATCAGCAAAAGGGGATGATAAGTTT
ATCACCACCGACTATTTGCAACAGTGCCGTTGATCGTGCTATGATCGACTGATGTCATCAGCGGTGGAGT
GCAATGTCGTGCAATACGAATGGCGAAAAGCCGAGCTCATCGGTCAGCTTCTCAACCTTGGGGTTACCCC
CGGCGGTGTGCTGCTGGTCCACAGCTCCTTCCGTAGCGTCCGGCCCCTCGAAGATGGGCCACTTGGACTG
ATCGAGGCCCTGCGTGCTACGCTGGGTCCGGGAGGGACGCTCGTCATGCCCTCGTGGTCAGGTCTGGACG
ACGAGCCGTTCGATCCTGCCACGTCGCCCGTTACACCGGACCTTGGAGTTGTCTCTGACACATTCTGGCG
CCTGCCAAATGTAAAGCGCAGCGCCCATCCATTTGCCTTTGCGGCAGCGGGGCCACAGGCAGAGCAGATC
ATCTCTGATCCATTGCCCCTGCCACCTTACTCGCCTGCAAGCCCGGTCGCCCGTGTCCATGAACTCGATG
GGCAGGTACTTCTCCTCGGCGTGGGACACGATGCCAACACGACGCTGCATCTTGCCGAGTTGATGGCAAA
GGTTCCCTATGGGGTGCCGAGACACTGCACCATTCTTCAGGATGGCAAGTTGGTACGCGTCGATTATCTC
GAGAATGACCACTGCTGTGAGCGCTTTGCCTTGGCGGACAGGTGGCTCAAGGAGAAGAGCCTTCAGAAGG
AAGGTCCAGTCGGTCATGCCTTTGCTCGGTTGATCCGCTCCCGCGACATTGTGGCGACAGCCCTGGGTCA
ACTGGGCCGAGATCCGTTGATCTTCCTGCATCCGCCAGAGGCGGGATGCGAAGAATGCGATGCCGCTCGC
CAGTCGATTGGCTGAGCTCATGAGCGGAGAACGAGATGACGTTGGAGGGGCAAGGTCGCGCTGATTGCTG
GGGCAACACGGGGGATCCACTAGTTCCATGAGCGTCAGACCCCGTAGAAAAGATCAAAGGATCTTCTTGA
GATCCTTTTTTTCTGCGCGTAATCTGCTGCTTGCAAACAAAAAAACCACCGCTACCAGCGGTGGTTTGTT
TGCCGGATCAAGAGCTACCAACTCTTTTTCCGAAGGTAACTGGCTTCAGCAGAGCGCAGATACCAAATAC
TGTCCTTCTAGTGTAGCCGTAGTTAGGCCACCACTTCAAGAACTCTGTAGCACCGCCTACATACCTCGCT
CTGCTAATCCTGTTACCAGTGGCTGCTGCCAGTGGCGATAAGTCGTGTCTTACCGGGTTGGACTCAAGAC
GATAGTTACCGGATAAGGCGCAGCGGTCGGGCTGAACGGGGGGTTCGTGCACACAGCCCAGCTTGGAGCG
AACGACCTACACCGAACTGAGATACCTACAGCGTGAGCTATGAGAAAGCGCCACGCTTCCCGAGGGGAGA
AAGGCGGACAGGTATCCGGTAAGCGGCAGGGTCGGAACAGGAGAGCGCACGAGGGAGCTTCCAGGGGGAA
ACGCCTGGTATCTTTATAGTCCTGTCGGGTTTCGCCACCTCTGACTTGAGCGTCGATTTTTGTGATGCTC
GTCAGGGGGGCGGAGCCTATGGAAAAACGCCAGCAACGCGGCCTTTTTACGGTTCCTGGCCTTTTGCTGG
CCTTTTGCTCACATGTTCTTTCCTGCGTTATCCCCTGATTCTGTGGATAACCGTATTACCGCCTTTGAGT
GAGCTGATACCGCTCGCCGCAGCCGAACGACCGAGCGCAACGCGTGCGGCCGCGGTACCCGGGGATCCTC
TAGAGTCGACCACCAAGGGCACCATCTCTGCTTGGGCCACCCCGTTGGCCGCAGCCAGCTCGCTGAGAGC
CGTGAACGACAGGGCGAACGCCAGCCCGCCGACGGCGAGGGTTCCGACCGCTGCAACTCCCGGTGCAACC
TTGTCCCGGTCTATTCTCTTCACTGCACCAGCTCCAATCTGGTGTGAATGCCCCTCGTCTGTTCGCGCAG
GCGGGGGGCTCTATTCGTTTGTCAGCATCGAAAGTAGCCAGATCAGGGATGCGTTGCAACCGCGTATGCC
CAGGTCAGAAGAGTCGCACAAGAGTTGCAGACCCCTGGAAAGAAAAATGGCCAGAGGGCGAAAACACCCT
CTGACCAGCGGAGCGGGCGACGGGAATCGAACCCGCGTAGCTAGTTTGGAAGAATGGGTGTCTGCCGACC
ACATATGGGCCGGTCAAGATAGGTTTTTACCCCCTCTCGGCTGCATCCTCTAAGTGGAAAGAAATTGCAG
GTCGTAGAAGCGCGTTGAAGCCTGAGAGTTGCACAGGAGTTGCAACCCGGTAGCCTTGTTCACGACGAGA
GGAGACCTAGTTGGCACGTCGCGGATGGGGATCGCTGAAGACTCAGCGCAGCGGGAGGATCCAAGCCTCA
TACGTCAACCCGCAGGACGGTGTGAGGTACTACGCGCTGCAGACCTACGACAACAAGATGGACGCCGAAG
CCTGGCTCGCGGGCGAGAAGCGGCTCATCGAGATGGAGACCTGGACCCCTCCACAGGACCGGGCGAAGAA
GGCAGCCGCCAGCGCCATCACGCTGGAGGAGTACACCCGGAAGTGGCTCGTGGAGCGCGACCTCGCAGAC
GGCACCAGGGATCTGTACAGCGGGCACGCGGAGCGCCGCATCTACCCGGTGCTAGGTGAAGTGGCGGTCA
CAGAGATGACGCCAGCTCTGGTGCGTGCGTGGTGGGCCGGGATGGGTAGGAAGCACCCGACTGCCCGCCG
GCATGCCTACAACGTCCTCCGGGCGGTGATGAACACAGCGGTCGAGGACAAGCTGATCGCAGAGAACCCG
TGCCGGATCGAGCAGAAGGCAGCCGATGAGCGCGACGTAGAGGCGCTGACGCCTGAGGAGCTGGACATCG
TCGCCGCTGAGATCTTCGAGCACTACCGGATCGCGGCATACATCCTGGCGTGGACGAGCCTCCGGTTCGG
AGAGCTGATCGAGCTTCGCCGCAAGGACATCGTGGACGACGGCATGACGATGAAGCTCCGGGTGCGCCGT
GGCGCTTCCCGCGTGGGGAACAAGATCGTCGTTGGCAACGCCAAGACCGTCCGGTCGAAGCGTCCTGTGA
CGGTTCCGCCTCACGTCGCGGAGATGATCCGAGCGCACATGAAGGACCGTACGAAGATGAACAAGGGCCC
CGAGGCATTCCTGGTGACCACGACGCAGGGCAACCGGCTGTCGAAGTCCGCGTTCACCAAGTCGCTGAAG
CGTGGCTACGCCAAGATCGGTCGGCCGGAACTCCGCATCCACGACCTCCGCGCTGTCGGCGCTACGTTCG
CCGCTCAGGCAGGTGCGACGACCAAGGAGCTGATGGCCCGTCTCGGTCACACGACTCCTAGGATGGCGAT
GAAGTACCAGATGGCGTCTGAGGCCCGCGACGAGGCTATCGCTGAGGCGATGTCCAAGCTGGCCAAGACC
TCCTGAAACGCAAAAAGCCCCCCTCCCAAGGACACTGAGTCCTAAAGAGGGGGGTTTCTTGTCAGTACGC
GAAGAACCACGCCTGGCCGCGAGCGCCAGCAC
Features (pLannotate 1.2.2; 14 found; start..end, strand, type, name):
    123..227     +  CDS            Y4104_STRCO (fragment): Protein inferred from homology: Swiss-Prot protein existence level 3. From Streptomyces coelicolor (strain ATCC BAA-471 / A3(2) / M145).
    285..304     +  promoter       tight TRE promoter (fragment): Tet-responsive promoter PTight, consisting of seven tet operator sequences followed by the minimal CMV promoter
    311..328     +  promoter       tight TRE promoter (fragment): Tet-responsive promoter PTight, consisting of seven tet operator sequences followed by the minimal CMV promoter
    342..360     +  promoter       T7 promoter: promoter for bacteriophage T7 RNA polymerase
    390..1337    +  CDS            menC: MENC_MYCTU - Experimental evidence at protein level: Swiss-Prot protein existence level 1. Converts 2-succinyl-6-hydroxy-2,4-cyclohexadiene-1- carboxylate (SHCHC) to 2-succinylbenzoate (OSB). From Mycobacterium tuberculosis (strain ATCC 25618 / H37Rv).
   1359..2045    +  CDS            Dendra2: Dendra2 is a photoconvertible green fluorescent protein published in 2006, derived from Dendronephthya sp.. It has high acid sensitivity.
   2085..2105    +  CDS            FLAG (fragment): FLAG® epitope tag, followed by an enterokinase cleavage site
   2114..2156    +  terminator     T7 terminator (fragment): transcription terminator for bacteriophage T7 RNA polymerase
   2362..3162    +  CDS            ApmR: aminoglycoside 3-N-acetyltransferase type IV ; aac(3)IV; confers resistance to apramycin (Paget and Davies, 1996)
   3229..3246    -  misc_feature   MCS (fragment): pBluescript multiple cloning site
   3287..3875    +  rep_origin     ori: high-copy-number ColE1/pMB1/pBR322/pUC origin of replication
   4043..4071    +  misc_feature   MCS (fragment): pUC18/19 multiple cloning site
   4631..5743    +  CDS            33: VINT_BPML5 - Also known as int. Protein inferred from homology: Swiss-Prot protein existence level 3. Integrase is necessary for integration of the phage into the host genome by site-specific recombination. From Mycobacterium phage L5 (Mycobacteriophage L5).
   5805..67      -  CDS            32 (fragment) (across the origin): VG32_BPML5 - Protein predicted: Swiss-Prot protein existence level 4. From Mycobacterium phage L5 (Mycobacteriophage L5).
