[The description below was written by a language model from this plasmid's Addgene catalogue record and pLannotate feature annotations shown in this document.]
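Description:
pMSR:MSMEG_1103:Dendra is a 5.8 kb integrating mycobacterial expression plasmid built on the pMSR:Dendra backbone, part of a systems resource of tagged Mycobacterium smegmatis genes. In E. coli it is maintained as a high-copy plasmid through a ColE1/pUC-type origin and is selected with apramycin via the aac(3)IV acetyltransferase gene. It has no mycobacterial replication origin in the annotated features. Instead it carries the mycobacteriophage L5 integrase gene, along with a fragment of the neighbouring L5 gene 32, so that it inserts by site-specific recombination at the L5 attachment site of the mycobacterial chromosome and persists as a stable integrated copy.

The payload is the M. smegmatis open reading frame MSMEG_1103, inserted by ligation-independent cloning. The annotation software matches this ORF by homology to M. tuberculosis MenC, the o-succinylbenzoate synthase of the menaquinone pathway, although the catalogue entry itself gives only the locus name. The gene is fused at its C terminus, through a Gly-Ala linker, to Dendra2, a green-to-red photoconvertible fluorescent protein, followed by a single FLAG epitope. Expression in mycobacteria is driven by the pmycTetO promoter. Its tet operator sequences explain the short hits that the software labels as "tight TRE promoter" fragments, and they indicate tetracycline-repressor-responsive control. A T7 promoter lies just upstream of the ORF and a T7 terminator fragment lies downstream of the tag, so the same fusion can be expressed in T7 polymerase-bearing E. coli strains.

The stated purpose is a C-terminal fluorescent fusion. This suits imaging of the protein's localisation in live mycobacteria, with the FLAG tag available for immunodetection or affinity capture.
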