Addgene plasmid #174982: pMSR:MSMEG_1103:Dendra
Purpose: C-term fluorescent fusion
Depositing lab: Keith Derbyshire & Joseph Wade. Depositing organization: Wadsworth Center, New York State Department of Health. Publication: A Mycobacterial Systems Resource for the Research Community. Judd JA, Canestrari J, Clark R, Joseph A, Lapierre P, Lasek-Nesselquist E, Mir M, Palumbo M, Smith C, Stone M, Upadhyay A, Wirth SE, Dedrick RM, Meier CG, Russell DA, Dills A, Dove E, Kester J, Wolf ID, Zhu J, Rubin ER, Fortune S, Hatfull GF, Gray TA, Wade JT, Derbyshire KM. mBio. 2021 Mar 2;12(2). pii: mBio.02401-20. doi: 10.1128/mBio.02401-20. PubMed 33653882.
Backbone
  Vector backbone: pMSR:Dendra
  Vector type: Bacterial Expression ; Integrating Mycobacterial Expression Vector attL5. T7 expression in E. coli
Growth in bacteria
  Bacterial resistance: Apramycin, 25 μg/mL
  Growth temperature: 37°C
  Growth strain: DH5alpha
  Copy number: High Copy
Gene/Insert
  Gene/Insert name: MSMEG_1103
  Species: M. smegmatis
  Promoter: pmycTetO
  Tag / fusion protein: Gly-Ala Linker/Dendra2/1x Flag Tag (C terminal on insert)
  Cloning method: Ligation Independent Cloning
  Sequencing primers: 5′ TGATAGAGTTTGTCCTCCCTATCAG; 3′ TCCATATGCACCTTGACACG
Resource information
  A portion of this plasmid was derived from a plasmid made by: CP000480.1
Terms and licenses: Academic/Nonprofit Terms; Industry Terms: Not Available to Industry
Depositor comments: 5' cloning site: AseI (destroyed), 3' cloning site: HindIII (not destroyed)
How to cite: pMSR:MSMEG_1103:Dendra was a gift from Keith Derbyshire & Joseph Wade (Addgene plasmid # 174982 ; http://n2t.net/addgene:174982 ; RRID:Addgene_174982)
