>Addgene plasmid #174982 | pMSR:MSMEG_1103:Dendra | depositor partial sequence | sequence record 339376 | partial
ATGACCAACGGCGTTCCGGCACTCGACGACATCCTGGAACGCCTGCATGTGGTGGCCCTGCCCATGCGGG
TCAGGTTCCGCGGCATCACCGTGCGCGAACTCGCACTGATCGACGGGCCCGCAGGCTGGGGCGAGTTCGG
GGCGTTCGTCGAATACGAGCCGCCTGAGGCCGCGGCCTGGCTGTCCTCGGCACTGGAAGCCGCGTATCGC
CCCGCACCCGCCGCCCTCCGCGACCGCGTGCCGATCAATGCCACGGTGCCCGCCGTGTCCGCCGAACGCG
TACCCGAGGTGCTCGCGCGGTTCCCCGGTGCGCGCACCGCCAAGGTCAAGGTCGCCGAACCCGGCCAGAG
CCTGGCCGACGACGTCGCGCGGGTCAACGCCGTGCGCGAGTCGGTGCCCGTCGTGCGTGTCGACGCCAAC
GGCGGGTGGAGCGTGGACGACGCCGTCGAAGCGGCTGCCGCGCTGACCGCCGACGGCGAGCTCGAATATC
TCGAACAGCCCTGCGCCACAGTCGAAGAGCTCGCCGCACTGCGCGCCCGGGTCGACGTGCCGATCGCGGC
CGACGAATCGATCCGCAAGGCCGAGGATCCCCTGCGGGTGGTCCGCGCGCATGCGGCCGACATCGCGGTG
CTCAAGGTCGCGCCACTCGGTGGTGTGGCGCGCATGCTCGACATCGCCGCACAGATCGACATCCCGATCG
TGGTGTCGAGCGCACTCGATTCATCGGTGGGCATAGGCCGTGGCCTGCTCGCCGCGGCCGCGCTACCCGA
ACTGCGGCACGCGTGCGGGCTGGGCACCGGCGGACTGTTCGTCGACGACGTCGCAGAACCCCGCGTTCCG
GTCGACGGGTGCCTGGCCGTCGAACCCGCGGTGCCCGATCCGGCCCGCTTGGCTGCGCTCGCCGCACCCG
AACCGCGTCGGCAATGGTGGATCGACCGGGTGTGTGCCTGCCACGCCCTGATC
